>Addgene plasmid #47249 | TAL3530 | depositor partial sequence | sequence record 67336 | Insert sequence
ATGGACTACAAAGACCATGACGGTGATTATAAAGATCATGACATCGATTACAAGGATGACGATGACAAGA
TGGCCCCCAAGAAGAAGAGGAAGGTGGGCATTCACCGCGGGGTACCTATGGTGGACTTGAGGACACTCGG
TTATTCGCAACAGCAACAGGAGAAAATCAAGCCTAAGGTCAGGAGCACCGTCGCGCAACACCACGAGGCG
CTTGTGGGGCATGGCTTCACTCATGCGCATATTGTCGCGCTTTCACAGCACCCTGCGGCGCTTGGGACGG
TGGCTGTCAAATACCAAGATATGATTGCGGCCCTGCCCGAAGCCACGCACGAGGCAATTGTAGGGGTCGG
TAAACAGTGGTCGGGAGCGCGAGCACTTGAGGCGCTGCTGACTGTGGCGGGTGAGCTTAGGGGGCCTCCG
CTCCAGCTCGACACCGGGCAGCTGCTGAAGATCGCGAAGAGAGGGGGAGTAACAGCGGTAGAGGCAGTGC
ACGCCTGGCGCAATGCGCTCACCGGGGCCCCCTTGAACCTGACCCCAGACCAGGTAGTCGCAATCGCGTC
GAACATTGGGGGAAAGCAAGCCCTGGAAACCGTGCAAAGGTTGTTGCCGGTCCTTTGTCAAGACCACGGC
CTTACACCGGAGCAAGTCGTGGCCATTGCAAGCAACATCGGTGGCAAACAGGCTCTTGAGACGGTTCAGA
GACTTCTCCCAGTTCTCTGTCAAGCCCACGGGCTGACTCCCGATCAAGTTGTAGCGATTGCGAATAACAA
TGGAGGGAAACAAGCATTGGAGACTGTCCAACGGCTCCTTCCCGTGTTGTGTCAAGCCCACGGTTTGACG
CCTGCACAAGTGGTCGCCATCGCCTCCAATATTGGCGGTAAGCAGGCGCTGGAAACAGTACAGCGCCTGC
TGCCTGTACTGTGCCAGGATCATGGACTGACCCCAGACCAGGTAGTCGCAATCGCGAACAATAATGGGGG
AAAGCAAGCCCTGGAAACCGTGCAAAGGTTGTTGCCGGTCCTTTGTCAAGACCACGGCCTTACACCGGAG
CAAGTCGTGGCCATTGCAAATAATAACGGTGGCAAACAGGCTCTTGAGACGGTTCAGAGACTTCTCCCAG
TTCTCTGTCAAGCCCACGGGCTGACTCCCGATCAAGTTGTAGCGATTGCGAATAACAATGGAGGGAAACA
AGCATTGGAGACTGTCCAACGGCTCCTTCCCGTGTTGTGTCAAGCCCACGGTTTGACGCCTGCACAAGTG
GTCGCCATCGCCAGCCATGATGGCGGTAAGCAGGCGCTGGAAACAGTACAGCGCCTGCTGCCTGTACTGT
GCCAGGATCATGGACTGACCCCAGACCAGGTAGTCGCAATCGCGAACAATAATGGGGGAAAGCAAGCCCT
GGAAACCGTGCAAAGGTTGTTGCCGGTCCTTTGTCAAGACCACGGCCTTACACCGGAGCAAGTCGTGGCC
ATTGCAAATAATAACGGTGGCAAACAGGCTCTTGAGACGGTTCAGAGACTTCTCCCAGTTCTCTGTCAAG
CCCACGGGCTGACTCCCGATCAAGTTGTAGCGATTGCGTCGAACATTGGAGGGAAACAAGCATTGGAGAC
TGTCCAACGGCTCCTTCCCGTGTTGTGTCAAGCCCACGGTTTGACGCCTGCACAAGTGGTCGCCATCGCC
AACAACAACGGCGGTAAGCAGGCGCTGGAAACAGTACAGCGCCTGCTGCCTGTACTGTGCCAGGATCATG
GACTGACCCCAGACCAGGTAGTCGCAATCGCGTCACATGACGGGGGAAAGCAAGCCCTGGAAACCGTGCA
AAGGTTGTTGCCGGTCCTTTGTCAAGACCACGGCCTTACACCGGAGCAAGTCGTGGCCATTGCAAGCAAT
GGGGGTGGCAAACAGGCTCTTGAGACGGTTCAGAGACTTCTCCCAGTTCTCTGTCAAGCCCACGGGCTGA
CTCCCGATCAAGTTGTAGCGATTGCGTCCAACGGTGGAGGGAAACAAGCATTGGAGACTGTCCAACGGCT
CCTTCCCGTGTTGTGTCAAGCCCACGGTTTGACGCCTGCACAAGTGGTCGCCATCGCCTCGAATGGCGGC
GGTAAGCAGGCGCTGGAAACAGTACAGCGCCTGCTGCCTGTACTGTGCCAGGATCATGGACTGACACCCG
AACAGGTGGTCGCCATTGCTTCTAATGGGGGAGGACGGCCAGCCTTGGAG
