>Addgene plasmid #47249 | TAL3530 | addgene partial sequence | sequence record 69099 | JDS-TALEN-F 5'-TAGGGGTCGGTAAACAGTGG-3'
GTGGCGGGTGAGCTTAGGGGGCCTCCGCTCCAGCTCGACACCGGGCAGCTGCTGAAGATCGCGAAGAGAG
GGGGAGTAACAGCGGTAGAGGCAGTGCACGCCTGGCGCAATGCGCTCACCGGGGCCCCCTTGAACCTGAC
CCCAGACCAGGTAGTCGCAATCGCGTCGAACATTGGGGGAAAGCAAGCCCTGGAAACCGTGCAAAGGTTG
TTGCCGGTCCTTTGTCAAGACCACGGCCTTACACCGGAGCAAGTCGTGGCCATTGCAAGCAACATCGGTG
GCAAACAGGCTCTTGAGACGGTTCAGAGACTTCTCCCAGTTCTCTGTCAAGCCCACGGGCTGACTCCCGA
TCAAGTTGTAGCGATTGCGAATAACAATGGAGGGAAACAAGCATTGGAGACTGTCCAACGGCTCCTTCCC
GTGTTGTGTCAAGCCCACGGTTTGACGCCTGCACAAGTGGTCGCCATCGCCTCCAATATTGGCGGTAAGC
AGGCGCTGGAAACAGTACAGCGCCTGCTGCCTGTACTGTGCCAGGATCATGGACTGACCCCAGACCAGGT
AGTCGCAATCGCGAACAATAATGGGGGAAAGCAAGCCCTGGAAACCGTGCAAAGGTTGTTGCCGGTCCTT
TGTCAAGACCACGGCCTTACACCGGAGCAAGTCGTGGCCATTGCAAATAATAACGGTGGCAAACAGGCTC
TTGAGACGGTTCAGAGACTTCTCCCAGTTCTCTGTCAAGCCCACGGGCTGACTCCCGATCAAGTTGTAGC
GATTGCGAATAACAATGGAGGGAAACAAGCATTGGAGACTGTCCAACGGCTCCTTCCCGTGTTGTGTCAA
GCCCACGGTTTGAC
