[The description below was written by a language model from this plasmid's Addgene catalogue record.]
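Description:
TAL3530 is a TALEN expression plasmid built on the JDS78 backbone, a mammalian expression vector that also carries a T7 promoter. It encodes the "left" monomer of a TAL effector nuclease pair directed against the zebrafish (D. rerio) gene retinitis pigmentosa GTPase regulator b, ORF15 transcript. The plasmid is maintained in E. coli at high copy under ampicillin selection. The record does not list the origin of replication or other backbone features, and no feature table is provided.

The insert of about 1.4 kb is an engineered array of TAL effector repeats, assembled to recognise a specific 18-nucleotide half-site in the target gene. It was cloned into the backbone through BsmBI sites that were destroyed in the process, which is typical of type IIS seamless assembly. This places the array in frame with elements supplied by the backbone: an N-terminal 3X FLAG epitope for detection and a C-terminal wild-type FokI nuclease domain. A CMV promoter drives expression in mammalian cells. The T7 designation indicates that the same coding region can be transcribed in vitro to make mRNA, the usual route for delivering TALENs into zebrafish embryos by injection.

Because FokI cleaves only as a dimer, this construct is meant to be used with a matching "right" TALEN that binds the opposite strand across a short spacer. Together they introduce a double-strand break, and error-prone repair of that break produces indel mutations that disrupt the gene. The insert name suggests the plasmid belongs to a community collection of zebrafish-targeting TALENs, and the associated work describes targeted gene disruption in somatic zebrafish cells.
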