Addgene plasmid #47249: TAL3530
Depositing lab: Keith Joung. Depositing organization: Massachusetts General Hospital. Publication: Targeted gene disruption in somatic zebrafish cells using engineered TALENs. Sander JD, Cade L, Khayter C, Reyon D, Peterson RT, Joung JK, Yeh JR. Nat Biotechnol. 2011 Aug 5;29(8):697-8. doi: 10.1038/nbt.1934. PubMed 21822241.
Backbone
  Vector backbone: JDS78
  Backbone manufacturer: Addgene plasmid #32290
  Backbone size w/o insert (bp): 6447
  Vector type: Mammalian Expression ; T7
Growth in bacteria
  Bacterial resistance: Ampicillin, 100 μg/mL
  Growth temperature: 37°C
  Growth strain: XL1 Blue
  Copy number: High Copy
Gene/Insert
  Gene/Insert name: ZebrafishCommunity-retinitispigmentosaGTPaseregulatorbORF15-left (alt names: retinitis pigmentosa GTPase regulator b ORF15; ENSDART00000088624)
  Species: D. rerio (zebrafish)
  Insert size (bp): 1430
  Promoter: CMV
  Tag / fusion protein: 3X Flag (N terminal on backbone); WT FOKI (C terminal on backbone)
  Cloning method: Restriction Enzyme; 5′ cloning site BsmBI (destroyed during cloning); 3′ cloning site BsmBI (destroyed during cloning)
  Sequencing primers: 5′ CMV-F; 3′ BGH-rev
Terms and licenses: Academic/Nonprofit Terms; Industry Terms: Not Available to Industry
Depositor comments: Target binding site: TAAGAGGGCGGAGCTTTT It is strongly recommended that users perform a diagnostic digest to verify this plasmid prior to use. For example, a double digest of the plasmid with BamHI and KpnI should result in two bands at 2.3kb and 5.8kb.
How to cite: TAL3530 was a gift from Keith Joung (Addgene plasmid # 47249 ; http://n2t.net/addgene:47249 ; RRID:Addgene_47249)
